>Addgene plasmid #193970 | GFP-PASS | addgene full sequence | sequence record 382205 | Addgene NGS Result
TAGTTATTAATAGTAATCAATTACGGGGTCATTAGTTCATAGCCCATATATGGAGTTCCGCGTTACATAA
CTTACGGTAAATGGCCCGCCTGGCTGACCGCCCAACGACCCCCGCCCATTGACGTCAATAATGACGTATG
TTCCCATAGTAACGCCAATAGGGACTTTCCATTGACGTCAATGGGTGGAGTATTTACGGTAAACTGCCCA
CTTGGCAGTACATCAAGTGTATCATATGCCAAGTACGCCCCCTATTGACGTCAATGACGGTAAATGGCCC
GCCTGGCATTATGCCCAGTACATGACCTTATGGGACTTTCCTACTTGGCAGTACATCTACGTATTAGTCA
TCGCTATTACCATGGTGATGCGGTTTTGGCAGTACATCAATGGGCGTGGATAGCGGTTTGACTCACGGGG
ATTTCCAAGTCTCCACCCCATTGACGTCAATGGGAGTTTGTTTTGGCACCAAAATCAACGGGACTTTCCA
AAATGTCGTAACAACTCCGCCCCATTGACGCAAATGGGCGGTAGGCGTGTACGGTGGGAGGTCTATATAA
GCAGAGCTGGTTTAGTGAACCGTCAGATCCGCTAGCGCTACCGGTCGCCACCATGGTGAGCAAGGGCGAG
GAGCTGTTCACCGGGGTGGTGCCCATCCTGGTCGAGCTGGACGGCGACGTAAACGGCCACAAGTTCAGCG
TGTCCGGCGAGGGCGAGGGCGATGCCACCTACGGCAAGCTGACCCTGAAGTTCATCTGCACCACCGGCAA
GCTGCCCGTGCCCTGGCCCACCCTCGTGACCACCCTGACCTACGGCGTGCAGTGCTTCAGCCGCTACCCC
GACCACATGAAGCAGCACGACTTCTTCAAGTCCGCCATGCCCGAAGGCTACGTCCAGGAGCGCACCATCT
TCTTCAAGGACGACGGCAACTACAAGACCCGCGCCGAGGTGAAGTTCGAGGGCGACACCCTGGTGAACCG
CATCGAGCTGAAGGGCATCGACTTCAAGGAGGACGGCAACATCCTGGGGCACAAGCTGGAGTACAACTAC
AACAGCCACAACGTCTATATCATGGCCGACAAGCAGAAGAACGGCATCAAGGTGAACTTCAAGATCCGCC
ACAACATCGAGGACGGCAGCGTGCAGCTCGCCGACCACTACCAGCAGAACACCCCCATCGGCGACGGCCC
CGTGCTGCTGCCCGACAACCACTACCTGAGCACCCAGTCCAAACTGAGCAAAGACCCCAACGAGAAGCGC
GATCACATGGTCCTGCTGGAGTTCGTGACCGCCGCCGGGATCACTCTCGGCATGGACGAGCTGTACAAGT
CCGGACTCAGATCTCGAGCGAACAGCAATGAATTAGCCTTGAAATTAGCAGGTCTTGATATCAACAAGAC
AGAATCTAGAATGGACAATTGTTCAGCAAGCAGAAGACGTGATAGGCTACATGTGAAGCTTAAATCCTTG
AGGAATAAAATCCACAAACAACTTCACCCAAACTGTCGGTTCGATGACGCCACTAAGACTAGTTAAGGAT
CCACCGGATCTAGATAACTGATCATAATCAGCCATACCACATTTGTAGAGGTTTTACTTGCTTTAAAAAA
CCTCCCACACCTCCCCCTGAACCTGAAACATAAAATGAATGCAATTGTTGTTGTTAACTTGTTTATTGCA
GCTTATAATGGTTACAAATAAAGCAATAGCATCACAAATTTCACAAATAAAGCATTTTTTTCACTGCATT
CTAGTTGTGGTTTGTCCAAACTCATCAATGTATCTTAACGCGTAAATTGTAAGCGTTAATATTTTGTTAA
AATTCGCGTTAAATTTTTGTTAAATCAGCTCATTTTTTAACCAATAGGCCGAAATCGGCAAAATCCCTTA
TAAATCAAAAGAATAGACCGAGATAGGGT
[37 nt withheld, positions 1920-1956]
AAAGAACGTGGACTCCAACGTCAAAGG
[49 nt withheld, positions 1984-2032]
T
[91 nt withheld, positions 2034-2124]
G
[124 nt withheld, positions 2126-2249]
CAGGTGGCACTTTTCGGGGAAATGTGCGCGGAACCCCTATTTGTTTATTTTTCTAAATACATTCAAATAT
GTATCCGCTCATGAGACAATAACCCTGATAAATGCTTCAATAATATTGAAAAAGGAAGAGTCCTGAGGCG
GAAAGAACCAGCTGTGGAATGTGTGTCAGTTAGGGTGTGGAAAGTCCCCAGGCTCCCCAGCAGGCAGAAG
TATGCAAAGCATGCATCTCAATTAGTCAGCAACCAGGTGTGGAAAGTCCCCAGGCTCCCCAGCAGGCAGA
AGTATGCAAAGCATGCATCTCAATTAGTCAGCAACCATAGTCCCGCCCCTAACTCCGCCCATCCCGCCCC
TAACTCCGCCCAGTTCCGCCCATTCTCCGCCCCATGGCTGACTAATTTTTTTTATTTATGCAGAGGCCGA
GGCCGCCTCGGCCTCTGAGCTATTCCAGAAGTAGTGAGGAGGCTTTTTTGGAGGCCTAGGCTTTTGCAAA
GATCGATCAAGAGACAGGATGAGGATCGTTTCGCATGATTGAACAAGATGGATTGCACGCAGGTTCTCCG
GCCGCTTGGGTGGAGAGGCTATTCGGCTATGACTGGGCACAACAGACAATCGGCTGCTCTGATGCCGCCG
TGTTCCGGCTGTCAGCGCAGGGGCGCCCGGTTCTTTTTGTCAAGACCGACCTGTCCGGTGCCCTGAATGA
ACTGCAAGACGAGGCAGCGCGGCTATCGTGGCTGGCCACGACGGGCGTTCCTTGCGCAGCTGTGCTCGAC
GTTGTCACTGAAGCGGGAAGGGACTGGCTGCTATTGGGCGAAGTGCCGGGGCAGGATCTCCTGTCATCTC
ACCTTGCTCCTGCCGAGAAAGTATCCATCATGGCTGATGCAATGCGGCGGCTGCATACGCTTGATCCGGC
TACCTGCCCATTCGACCACCAAGCGAAACATCGCATCGAGCGAGCACGTACTCGGATGGAAGCCGGTCTT
GTCGATCAGGATGATCTGGACGAAGAGCATCAGGGGCTCGCGCCAGCCGAACTGTTCGCCAGGCTCAAGG
CGAGCATGCCCGACGGCGAGGATCTCGTCGTGACCCATGGCGATGCCTGCTTGCCGAATATCATGGTGGA
AAATGGCCGCTTTTCTGGATTCATCGACTGTGGCCGGCTGGGTGTGGCGGACCGCTATCAGGACATAGCG
TTGGCTACCCGTGATATTGCTGAAGAGCTTGGCGGCGAATGGGCTGACCGCTTCCTCGTGCTTTACGGTA
TCGCCGCTCCCGATTCGCAGCGCATCGCCTTCTATCGCCTTCTTGACGAGTTCTTCTGAGCGGGACTCTG
GGGTTCGAAATGACCGACCAAGCGACGCCCAACCTGCCATCACGAGATTTCGATTCCACCGCCGCCTTCT
ATGAAAGGTTGGGCTTCGGAATCGTTTTCCGGGACGCCGGCTGGATGATCCTCCAGCGCGGGGATCTCAT
GCTGGAGTTCTTCGCCCACCCTAGGGGGAGGCTAACTGAAACACGGAAGGAGACAATACCGGAAGGAACC
CGCGCTATGACGGCAATAAAAAGACAGAATAAAACGCACGGTGTTGGGTCGTTTGTTCATAAACGCGGGG
TTCGGTCCCAGGGCTGGCACTCTGTCGATACCCCACCGAGACCCCATTGGGGCCAATACGCCCGCGTTTC
TTCCTTTTCCCCACCCCACCCCCCAAGTTCGGGTGAAGGCCCAGGGCTCGCAGCCAACGTCGGGGCGGCA
GGCCCTGCCATAGCCTCAGGTTACTCATATATACTTTAGATTGATTTAAAACTTCATTTTTAATTTAAAA
GGATCTAGGTGAAGATCCTTTTTGATAATCTCATGACCAAAATCCCTTAACGTGAGTTTTCGTTCCACTG
AGCGTCAGACCCCGTAGAAAAGATCAAAGGATCTTCTTGAGATCCTTTTTTTCTGCGCGTAATCTGCTGC
TTGCAAACAAAAAAACCACCGCTACCAGCGGTGGTTTGTTTGCCGGATCAAGAGCTACCAACTCTTTTTC
CGAAGGTAACTGGCTTCAGCAGAGCGCAGATACCAAATACTGTTCTTCTAGTGTAGCCGTAGTTAGGCCA
CCACTTCAAGAACTCTGTAGCACCGCCTACATACCTCGCTCTGCTAATCCTGTTACCAGTGGCTGCTGCC
AGTGGCGATAAGTCGTGTCTTACCGGGTTGGACTCAAGACGATAGTTACCGGATAAGGCGCAGCGGTCGG
GCTGAACGGGGGGTTCGTGCACACAGCCCAGCTTGGAGCGAACGACCTACACCGAACTGAGATACCTACA
GCGTGAGCTATGAGAAAGCGCCACGCTTCCCGAAGGGAGAAAGGCGGACAGGTATCCGGTAAGCGGCAGG
GTCGGAACAGGAGAGCGCACGAGGGAGCTTCCAGGGGGAAACGCCTGGTATCTTTATAGTCCTGTCGGGT
TTCGCCACCTCTGACTTGAGCGTCGATTTTTGTGATGCTCGTCAGGGGGGCGGAGCCTATGGAAAAACGC
CAGCAACGCGGCCTTTTTACGGTTCCTGGCCTTTTGCTGGCCTTTTGCTCACATGTTCTTTCCTGCGTTA
TCCCCTGATTCTGTGGATAACCGTATTACCGCCATGCAT
Features (pLannotate 1.2.2; 16 found; start..end, strand, type, name):
     61..364     +  enhancer       CMV enhancer: human cytomegalovirus immediate early enhancer
    365..568     +  promoter       CMV promoter: human cytomegalovirus (CMV) immediate early promoter
    613..1329    +  CDS            mEGFP: mEGFP is a basic (constitutively fluorescent) green fluorescent protein published in 2002, derived from Aequorea victoria. It has moderate acid sensitivity.
   1330..1349    +  misc_feature   MCS (fragment): multiple cloning site
   1351..1416    +  CDS            PKIA (fragment): IPKA_BOVIN - Experimental evidence at protein level: Swiss-Prot protein existence level 1. Extremely potent competitive inhibitor of cAMP-dependent protein kinase activity, this protein interacts with the catalytic subunit of the enzyme after the cAMP-induced dissociation of its regulatory chains. From Bos taurus (Bovine).
   1408..1533    +  CDS            SPO20 (fragment): SPO20_YEAST - Experimental evidence at protein level: Swiss-Prot protein existence level 1. Required to maintain the prospore membrane to the nucleus during sporulation in order to capture the daughter nuclei and form the spores. Mediates the fusion of exocytic vesicles with the plasma membrane during sporulation through its interactions with the t-SNARE SSO1 and v-SNARE SNC2. From Saccharomyces cerevisiae (strain ATCC 204508 / S288c) (Baker's yeast).
   1559..1643    +  CDS            large T antigen (fragment): large T antigen from SV40 (simian virus 40)
   1666..1787    +  polyA_signal   SV40 poly(A) signal: SV40 polyadenylation signal
   1821..2249    -  rep_origin     f1 ori (sequence partly withheld): f1 bacteriophage origin of replication; arrow indicates direction of (+) strand synthesis
   2276..2380    +  promoter       AmpR promoter: bla
   2382..2739    +  promoter       SV40 promoter: SV40 enhancer and early promoter
   2774..3568    +  CDS            NeoR/KanR: aminoglycoside phosphotransferase from Tn5; aph(3')-II (or nptII); confers resistance to neomycin, kanamycin, and G418 (Geneticin®)
   3589..3741    +  CDS            ble (fragment): BLE_KLEPN - Experimental evidence at protein level: Swiss-Prot protein existence level 1. Binding protein with a strong affinity to the bleomycin family of antibiotics. Binds to CL990; an antimitotic-antibiotic compound. From Klebsiella pneumoniae.
   3800..3847    +  polyA_signal   HSV TK poly(A) signal: herpes simplex virus thymidine kinase polyadenylation signal (Cole and Stacy, 1985)
   3938..3954    -  polyA_signal   bGH poly(A) signal (fragment): bovine growth hormone polyadenylation signal
   4176..4764    +  rep_origin     ori: high-copy-number ColE1/pMB1/pBR322/pUC origin of replication
