[The description below was written by a language model from this plasmid's Addgene catalogue record and pLannotate feature annotations shown in this document.]
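Description:
GFP-PASS is a 4,878 bp mammalian expression plasmid built on the pEGFP-C1 backbone that encodes a genetically encoded fluorescent reporter for the signaling lipid phosphatidic acid (PA); PASS stands for "phosphatidic acid biosensor with superior sensitivity". Expression is driven by the human cytomegalovirus immediate-early enhancer and promoter and terminated by an SV40 polyadenylation signal. The open reading frame begins with a green fluorescent protein annotated as mEGFP. After a short remnant of the multiple cloning site, this is followed by a small fragment matching the protein kinase inhibitor PKIA and then by a fragment of the yeast sporulation protein Spo20. The PKIA segment is known in general as a source of a nuclear export sequence, and the Spo20 fragment is presumably the PA-binding portion of the sensor, though the record itself does not spell out either role. The insert is listed as synthetic, and the cloning sites used are not recorded.

The plasmid is propagated in E. coli from a high-copy ColE1/pUC-type origin under kanamycin selection. Resistance comes from the Tn5 NeoR/KanR gene, which is preceded by a bacterial (bla) promoter and by the SV40 enhancer/early promoter and is followed by an HSV TK polyadenylation signal. This arrangement also allows G418 selection in mammalian cells. An f1 origin is present as well. The short hits to SV40 large T antigen, ble and bGH poly(A) appear to be backbone remnants rather than functional elements. The stated use is monitoring PA production in cells, where the distribution of the GFP signal would presumably report where and when PA accumulates.
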