Addgene plasmid #193970: GFP-PASS
Purpose: Monitoring the production of phosphatidic acid with GFP-PASS (phosphatidic acid biosensor with superior sensitivity)
Depositing lab: Guangwei Du. Depositing organization: University of Texas Health Science Center at Houston. Publication: Temporal production of the signaling lipid phosphatidic acid by phospholipase D2 determines the output of extracellular signal-regulated kinase signaling in cancer cells. Zhang F, Wang Z, Lu M, Yonekubo Y, Liang X, Zhang Y, Wu P, Zhou Y, Grinstein S, Hancock JF, Du G. Mol Cell Biol. 2014 Jan;34(1):84-95. doi: 10.1128/MCB.00987-13. Epub 2013 Oct 28. PubMed 24164897.
Backbone
  Vector backbone: pEGFP-C1
  Total vector size (bp): 4878
  Vector type: Mammalian Expression
Growth in bacteria
  Bacterial resistance: Kanamycin, 50 μg/mL
  Growth temperature: 37°C
  Growth strain: DH5alpha
  Copy number: High Copy
Gene/Insert
  Gene/Insert name: PA biosenor
  Species: Synthetic
  Promoter: CMV
  Cloning method: Restriction Enzyme; 5′ cloning site unknown (unknown if destroyed); 3′ cloning site unknown (unknown if destroyed)
  Sequencing primers: 5′ n/a
Terms and licenses: Academic/Nonprofit Terms; Industry Terms: Not Available to Industry
How to cite: GFP-PASS was a gift from Guangwei Du (Addgene plasmid # 193970 ; http://n2t.net/addgene:193970 ; RRID:Addgene_193970)
